>Addgene plasmid #29404 | pDEST40-DJ1-E18Q | addgene partial sequence | sequence record 34768 | 29404 with BGH-rev
ATGGTGATGGTGATGATGACCGGTACGCGTAGAATCGAGACCGAGGAGAGGGTTAGGGATAGGCTTACCT
TCGAACCGCGGGCCCTCTAGATCAACCACTTTGTACAAGAAAGCTGGGTCGAATTCGCCCTTCTTGTCTT
TAAGAACAAGTGGAGCCTTCACTTGAGCCGCCACCTCCTTGCCATTCAGGGCTTCAACAATTGCAAGCGC
AAACTCGAAGCTGGTCCCAGGCCCCCGGCTTGTAAGAATCAGGCCGTCTTTTTCCACACGATTCTCAGAG
TAGGTGTAATGACCTCCATTCATCATTTTGTCTTTAGCAAGAGGGTGTGTTGTAACTTTACTTCCAAAAC
CTATTTCATGAGCCAACAGAGCAGTAGGACCTGCACAGATGGCGGCTATCAGGCCCTTCCGGTTTTCCTG
CTCCTTCAGTATCTCCTTCACAGCAGCAGACTCAGATAAATTCTGTGCGCCCAGATTACCTCCTGGTAGA
ACCACCACATCATATGGTCCCTCTTTTTTTGCATCTTCAAGGCTGGCATCAGGACAAATGACCACATCAC
GGCTACACTGTACTGGGTCTTTTCCAGCCAGGCCTGCAACGGTGACCTTAATCCCAGCTCGCCTCATGAC
ATCTACAGGGATGACCGTCTGCATTTCCTCTGCTCCTTTAGCCAGGATGACCAGAGCTCTTTTGGAAGCC
ATAAGGGCGAATTCGGAGCCTGCTTTTTTGTACAAACTTGTTGATAGCTTAACTAGCCAGCTTGGGTCTC
CCTATAGTGAGTCGTATTAATTTCGATAAGCCAGTAAGCAGTGGGTTCTCTAGTTAGCCAGAGAGCTCTG
CTTATATAGACCT
