[The description below was written by a language model from this plasmid's Addgene catalogue record.]
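Description:
pDEST40-DJ1-E18Q is a mammalian expression plasmid built on the Invitrogen pcDNA-DEST40 Gateway destination backbone (listed as 7143 bp without insert). It is maintained in E. coli as a high-copy plasmid under ampicillin selection. The record provides only catalogue fields and no feature table, so the promoter, polyadenylation signal and any mammalian selection marker are not explicitly stated. The listed sequencing primers, T7 forward and BGH reverse, indicate that the insert sits between a T7 priming site and a bovine growth hormone polyadenylation region, the usual arrangement in pcDNA-series vectors.

The insert is human DJ1 (PARK7, also called DJ-1), introduced by Gateway recombination, which would have replaced the destination cassette with the open reading frame from an entry clone. The coding sequence carries a Glu18Gln (E18Q) point substitution, swapping an acidic glutamate for the uncharged amide glutamine at residue 18. The protein is fused at its C terminus to a V5 epitope and a 6xHis tag. These allow detection or immunoprecipitation with anti-V5 antibodies and purification or pulldown by metal-affinity chromatography, and they help distinguish the exogenous protein from endogenous DJ-1.

The record does not describe a specific application. A construct of this type is suited to transient or stable expression of tagged mutant DJ-1 in cultured mammalian cells, typically alongside wild-type and other point-mutant versions, to test how residue 18 contributes to the protein's behaviour. PARK7 is a gene linked to recessive early-onset parkinsonism, which gives context for such structure-function studies.
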