Addgene plasmid #29404: pDEST40-DJ1-E18Q
Depositing lab: Mark Cookson. Depositing organization: National Institute on Aging (NIA).
Backbone
  Vector backbone: pcDNA-DEST40
  Backbone manufacturer: Invitrogen
  Backbone size w/o insert (bp): 7143
  Vector type: Mammalian Expression ; Destination Vector
Growth in bacteria
  Bacterial resistance: Ampicillin, 100 μg/mL
  Growth temperature: 37°C
  Growth strain: DH5alpha
  Copy number: High Copy
Gene/Insert
  Gene/Insert name: DJ1
  Species: H. sapiens (human)
  Mutation: Glu18Gln
  GenBank ID: AF021819
  Entrez Gene: PARK7 (a.k.a. DJ-1, DJ1, GATD2, HEL-S-67p)
  Tag / fusion protein: V5 (C terminal on insert); 6XHis (C terminal on insert)
  Cloning method: Gateway Cloning
  Sequencing primers: 5′ T7; 3′ BGH-Rev
Terms and licenses: Academic/Nonprofit Terms; Industry Terms: Not Available to Industry
How to cite: pDEST40-DJ1-E18Q was a gift from Mark Cookson (Addgene plasmid # 29404 ; http://n2t.net/addgene:29404 ; RRID:Addgene_29404)
